Addgene plasmid #46469: pGEX PLCg1(C)-SH2
Depositing lab: Bruce Mayer. Depositing organization: University of Connecticut Health Center. Publication: High-throughput phosphotyrosine profiling using SH2 domains. Machida K, Thompson CM, Dierck K, Jablonowski K, Karkkainen S, Liu B, Zhang H, Nash PD, Newman DK, Nollau P, Pawson T, Renkema GH, Saksela K, Schiller MR, Shin DG, Mayer BJ. Mol Cell. 2007 Jun 22;26(6):899-915. 10.1016/j.molcel.2007.05.031 PubMed 17588523.
Backbone
  Vector backbone: pGEX6P1
  Backbone manufacturer: GE Healthcare Biosciences
  Backbone size w/o insert (bp): 4900
  Vector type: Bacterial Expression
Growth in bacteria
  Bacterial resistance: Ampicillin, 100 μg/mL
  Growth temperature: 37°C
  Growth strain: DH5alpha
  Copy number: Low Copy
Gene/Insert
  Gene/Insert name: PLCg1(C) (alt names: PLCG1; PLC1; PLC-II; PLC148; PLCgamma1; PLCG1)
  Species: M. musculus (mouse)
  Insert size (bp): 366
  Mutation: contains amino acids 656-766
  Promoter: Tac
  Tag / fusion protein: GST (N terminal on backbone); PreScission (N terminal on backbone)
  Cloning method: Restriction Enzyme; 5′ cloning site BamHI (not destroyed); 3′ cloning site EcoRI (not destroyed)
  Sequencing primers: 5′ pGEX-5; 3′ pGEX-3
Terms and licenses: Academic/Nonprofit Terms; Industry Terms: Not Available to Industry
Depositor comments: The molecular weight of the GST fusion protein is approximately 38.2 kDa
How to cite: pGEX PLCg1(C)-SH2 was a gift from Bruce Mayer (Addgene plasmid # 46469 ; http://n2t.net/addgene:46469 ; RRID:Addgene_46469)
