[The description below was written by a language model from this plasmid's Addgene catalogue record and pLannotate feature annotations shown in this document.]
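Description:
pGEX PLCg1(C)-SH2 is a bacterial expression plasmid built on the pGEX6P1 backbone for producing the C-terminal SH2 domain of phospholipase C gamma 1 as a glutathione S-transferase fusion in E. coli. The insert, a 366 bp fragment recorded as mouse PLCG1 covering amino acids 656-766, was cloned between BamHI and EcoRI sites, both of which are retained. The automated annotation matches this region to the human PLCG1 entry. That probably reflects high conservation between the orthologues rather than a different source, but the catalogue and the feature table do differ on this point. The full sequence record is 5,326 nt.

Expression is driven by the tac promoter, a strong trp/lac hybrid, followed by a lac operator. The plasmid also carries lacI under the lacIq promoter, so it supplies its own repressor and transcription stays low until it is induced with IPTG. The open reading frame begins with Schistosoma japonicum GST. This is followed by a PreScission protease recognition site from the backbone and then the SH2 domain, so the fusion can be captured on glutathione resin and the tag cleaved off if desired. The depositor gives a fusion protein mass of about 38.2 kDa. The plasmid replicates from a ColE1/pMB1-type origin and is selected with ampicillin through the bla gene. Only fragments of rop and bom are annotated, along with a residual lac promoter/lacZα segment typical of pGEX vectors. The catalogue lists the plasmid as low copy.

The associated publication concerns high-throughput phosphotyrosine profiling with SH2 domains. This suggests the purified GST-SH2 protein is meant as a binding probe for tyrosine-phosphorylated proteins.
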