Features (pLannotate 1.2.2; 17 found; start..end, strand, type, name):
      6..107     -  CDS            yciV (fragment): RNAAM_ECOLI - Also known as trpH From Escherichia coli (strain K12).
    183..211     +  promoter       tac promoter: strong E. coli promoter; hybrid between the trp and lac UV5 promoters
    219..235     +  protein_bind   lac operator: The lac repressor binds to the lac operator to inhibit transcription in E. coli. This inhibition can be relieved by adding lactose or isopropyl-β-D-thiogalactopyranoside (IPTG). lac repressor encoded by lacI
    258..911     +  CDS            GST26_SCHJA: Experimental evidence at protein level: Swiss-Prot protein existence level 1. GST isoenzymes appear to play a central role in the parasite detoxification system. Other functions are also suspected including a role in increasing the solubility of haematin in the parasite gut. From Schistosoma japonicum (Blood fluke).
    963..1295    +  CDS            PLCG1 (fragment): PLCG1_HUMAN - Also known as PLC1. Experimental evidence at protein level: Swiss-Prot protein existence level 1. Mediates the production of the second messenger molecules diacylglycerol (DAG) and inositol 1,4,5-trisphosphate (IP3). Plays an important role in the regulation of intracellular signaling cascades. Becomes activated in response to ligand-mediated activation of receptor-type tyrosine kinases, such as PDGFRA, PDGFRB, EGFR, FGFR1, FGFR2, FGFR3 and FGFR4 (By similarity). Plays a role in actin reorganization and cell migration (PubMed:17229814). From Homo sapiens (Human).
   1343..1382    +  CDS            rop (fragment): Rop protein, which maintains plasmids at low copy number; rop
   1484..1524    +  misc_feature   bom (fragment): basis of mobility region from pBR322
   1629..1733    +  promoter       AmpR promoter: bla
   1734..2594    +  CDS            AmpR: β-lactamase; bla; confers resistance to ampicillin, carbenicillin, and related antibiotics
   2765..3353    +  rep_origin     ori: high-copy-number ColE1/pMB1/pBR322/pUC origin of replication
   3539..3590    -  misc_feature   bom (fragment): basis of mobility region from pBR322
   3597..3674    +  promoter       lacIq promoter: lacI (mutant); In the lacIq allele, a single base change in the promoter boosts expression of the lacI gene about 10-fold.
   3675..4757    +  CDS            lacI: lac repressor; lacI; The lac repressor binds to the lac operator to inhibit transcription in E. coli. This inhibition can be relieved by adding lactose or isopropyl-β-D-thiogalactopyranoside (IPTG).
   4770..4791    +  protein_bind   CAP binding site: CAP binding activates transcription in the presence of cAMP. E. coli catabolite activator protein
   4806..4836    +  promoter       lac promoter: promoter for the E. coli lac operon
   4844..4860    +  protein_bind   lac operator: The lac repressor binds to the lac operator to inhibit transcription in E. coli. This inhibition can be relieved by adding lactose or isopropyl-β-D-thiogalactopyranoside (IPTG). lac repressor encoded by lacI
   4880..5053    +  CDS            lacZα: LacZα fragment of β-galactosidase; lacZ fragment
>Addgene plasmid #46469 | pGEX PLCg1(C)-SH2 | depositor full sequence | sequence record 65659 | Full Sequence
ACGTTATCGACTGCACGGTGCACCAATGCTTCTGGCGTCAGGCAGCCATCGGAAGCTGTGGTATGGCTGT
GCAGGTCGTAAATCACTGCATAATTCGTGTCGCTCAAGGCGCACTCCCGTTCTGGATAATGTTTTTTGCG
CCGACATCATAACGGTTCTGGCAAATATTCTGAAATGAGCTGTTGACAATTAATCATCGGCTCGTATAAT
GTGTGGAATTGTGAGCGGATAACAATTTCACACAGGAAACAGTATTCATGTCCCCTATACTAGGTTATTG
GAAAATTAAGGGCCTTGTGCAACCCACTCGACTTCTTTTGGAATATCTTGAAGAAAAATATGAAGAGCAT
TTGTATGAGCGCGATGAAGGTGATAAATGGCGAAACAAAAAGTTTGAATTGGGTTTGGAGTTTCCCAATC
TTCCTTATTATATTGATGGTGATGTTAAATTAACACAGTCTATGGCCATCATACGTTATATAGCTGACAA
GCACAACATGTTGGGTGGTTGTCCAAAAGAGCGTGCAGAGATTTCAATGCTTGAAGGAGCGGTTTTGGAT
ATTAGATACGGTGTTTCGAGAATTGCATATAGTAAAGACTTTGAAACTCTCAAAGTTGATTTTCTTAGCA
AGCTACCTGAAATGCTGAAAATGTTCGAAGATCGTTTATGTCATAAAACATATTTAAATGGTGATCATGT
AACCCATCCTGACTTCATGTTGTATGACGCTCTTGATGTTGTTTTATACATGGACCCAATGTGCCTGGAT
GCGTTCCCAAAATTAGTTTGTTTTAAAAAACGTATTGAAGCTATCCCACAAATTGATAAGTACTTGAAAT
CCAGCAAGTATATAGCATGGCCTTTGCAGGGCTGGCAAGCCACGTTTGGTGGTGGCGACCATCCTCCAAA
ATCGGATCTGGAAGTTCTGTTCCAGGGGCCCCTGGGATCCGGGCGCGCCATGCCTGTTCCACAGACGAAT
GCCCATGAGAGCAAAGAGTGGTACCACGCAAGCCTGACTAGAGCTCAGGCTGAACATATGCTGATGCGAG
TGCCCCGGGATGGGGCCTTCCTAGTGCGGAAACGCAATGAGCCTAACTCATATGCCATCTCTTTCCGGGC
TGAGGGAAAGATCAAGCACTGCCGAGTACAGCAGGAAGGCCAGACAGTGATGCTGGGGAACTCTGAGTTT
GACAGCCTGGTTGACCTCATCAGCTACTATGAGAAGCACCCCCTGTACCGCAAAATGAAGCTACGCTACC
CCATCAACGAGGAGGCACTGGAGAAGATCGGGACATTAATTAACGAATTCTATGAGCGGCCGCATCGTGA
CTGACTGACGATCTGCCTCGCGCGTTTCGGTGATGACGGTGAAAACCTCTGACACATGCAGCTCCCGGAG
ACGGTCACAGCTTGTCTGTAAGCGGATGCCGGGAGCAGACAAGCCCGTCAGGGCGCGTCAGCGGGTGTTG
GCGGGTGTCGGGGCGCAGCCATGACCCAGTCACGTAGCGATAGCGGAGTGTATAATTCTTGAAGACGAAA
GGGCCTCGTGATACGCCTATTTTTATAGGTTAATGTCATGATAATAATGGTTTCTTAGACGTCAGGTGGC
ACTTTTCGGGGAAATGTGCGCGGAACCCCTATTTGTTTATTTTTCTAAATACATTCAAATATGTATCCGC
TCATGAGACAATAACCCTGATAAATGCTTCAATAATATTGAAAAAGGAAGAGTATGAGTATTCAACATTT
CCGTGTCGCCCTTATTCCCTTTTTTGCGGCATTTTGCCTTCCTGTTTTTGCTCACCCAGAAACGCTGGTG
AAAGTAAAAGATGCTGAAGATCAGTTGGGTGCACGAGTGGGTTACATCGAACTGGATCTCAACAGCGGTA
AGATCCTTGAGAGTTTTCGCCCCGAAGAACGTTTTCCAATGATGAGCACTTTTAAAGTTCTGCTATGTGG
CGCGGTATTATCCCGTGTTGACGCCGGGCAAGAGCAACTCGGTCGCCGCATACACTATTCTCAGAATGAC
TTGGTTGAGTACTCACCAGTCACAGAAAAGCATCTTACGGATGGCATGACAGTAAGAGAATTATGCAGTG
CTGCCATAACCATGAGTGATAACACTGCGGCCAACTTACTTCTGACAACGATCGGAGGACCGAAGGAGCT
AACCGCTTTTTTGCACAACATGGGGGATCATGTAACTCGCCTTGATCGTTGGGAACCGGAGCTGAATGAA
GCCATACCAAACGACGAGCGTGACACCACGATGCCTGCAGCAATGGCAACAACGTTGCGCAAACTATTAA
CTGGCGAACTACTTACTCTAGCTTCCCGGCAACAATTAATAGACTGGATGGAGGCGGATAAAGTTGCAGG
ACCACTTCTGCGCTCGGCCCTTCCGGCTGGCTGGTTTATTGCTGATAAATCTGGAGCCGGTGAGCGTGGG
TCTCGCGGTATCATTGCAGCACTGGGGCCAGATGGTAAGCCCTCCCGTATCGTAGTTATCTACACGACGG
GGAGTCAGGCAACTATGGATGAACGAAATAGACAGATCGCTGAGATAGGTGCCTCACTGATTAAGCATTG
GTAACTGTCAGACCAAGTTTACTCATATATACTTTAGATTGATTTAAAACTTCATTTTTAATTTAAAAGG
ATCTAGGTGAAGATCCTTTTTGATAATCTCATGACCAAAATCCCTTAACGTGAGTTTTCGTTCCACTGAG
CGTCAGACCCCGTAGAAAAGATCAAAGGATCTTCTTGAGATCCTTTTTTTCTGCGCGTAATCTGCTGCTT
GCAAACAAAAAAACCACCGCTACCAGCGGTGGTTTGTTTGCCGGATCAAGAGCTACCAACTCTTTTTCCG
AAGGTAACTGGCTTCAGCAGAGCGCAGATACCAAATACTGTCCTTCTAGTGTAGCCGTAGTTAGGCCACC
ACTTCAAGAACTCTGTAGCACCGCCTACATACCTCGCTCTGCTAATCCTGTTACCAGTGGCTGCTGCCAG
TGGCGATAAGTCGTGTCTTACCGGGTTGGACTCAAGACGATAGTTACCGGATAAGGCGCAGCGGTCGGGC
TGAACGGGGGGTTCGTGCACACAGCCCAGCTTGGAGCGAACGACCTACACCGAACTGAGATACCTACAGC
GTGAGCTATGAGAAAGCGCCACGCTTCCCGAAGGGAGAAAGGCGGACAGGTATCCGGTAAGCGGCAGGGT
CGGAACAGGAGAGCGCACGAGGGAGCTTCCAGGGGGAAACGCCTGGTATCTTTATAGTCCTGTCGGGTTT
CGCCACCTCTGACTTGAGCGTCGATTTTTGTGATGCTCGTCAGGGGGGCGGAGCCTATGGAAAAACGCCA
GCAACGCGGCCTTTTTACGGTTCCTGGCCTTTTGCTGGCCTTTTGCTCACATGTTCTTTCCTGCGTTATC
CCCTGATTCTGTGGATAACCGTATTACCGCCTTTGAGTGAGCTGATACCGCTCGCCGCAGCCGAACGACC
GAGCGCAGCGAGTCAGTGAGCGAGGAAGCGGAAGAGCGCCTGATGCGGTATTTTCTCCTTACGCATCTGT
GCGGTATTTCACACCGCATAAATTCCGACACCATCGAATGGTGCAAAACCTTTCGCGGTATGGCATGATA
GCGCCCGGAAGAGAGTCAATTCAGGGTGGTGAATGTGAAACCAGTAACGTTATACGATGTCGCAGAGTAT
GCCGGTGTCTCTTATCAGACCGTTTCCCGCGTGGTGAACCAGGCCAGCCACGTTTCTGCGAAAACGCGGG
AAAAAGTGGAAGCGGCGATGGCGGAGCTGAATTACATTCCCAACCGCGTGGCACAACAACTGGCGGGCAA
ACAGTCGTTGCTGATTGGCGTTGCCACCTCCAGTCTGGCCCTGCACGCGCCGTCGCAAATTGTCGCGGCG
ATTAAATCTCGCGCCGATCAACTGGGTGCCAGCGTGGTGGTGTCGATGGTAGAACGAAGCGGCGTCGAAG
CCTGTAAAGCGGCGGTGCACAATCTTCTCGCGCAACGCGTCAGTGGGCTGATCATTAACTATCCGCTGGA
TGACCAGGATGCCATTGCTGTGGAAGCTGCCTGCACTAATGTTCCGGCGTTATTTCTTGATGTCTCTGAC
CAGACACCCATCAACAGTATTATTTTCTCCCATGAAGACGGTACGCGACTGGGCGTGGAGCATCTGGTCG
CATTGGGTCACCAGCAAATCGCGCTGTTAGCGGGCCCATTAAGTTCTGTCTCGGCGCGTCTGCGTCTGGC
TGGCTGGCATAAATATCTCACTCGCAATCAAATTCAGCCGATAGCGGAACGGGAAGGCGACTGGAGTGCC
ATGTCCGGTTTTCAACAAACCATGCAAATGCTGAATGAGGGCATCGTTCCCACTGCGATGCTGGTTGCCA
ACGATCAGATGGCGCTGGGCGCAATGCGCGCCATTACCGAGTCCGGGCTGCGCGTTGGTGCGGATATCTC
GGTAGTGGGATACGACGATACCGAAGACAGCTCATGTTATATCCCGCCGTCAACCACCATCAAACAGGAT
TTTCGCCTGCTGGGGCAAACCAGCGTGGACCGCTTGCTGCAACTCTCTCAGGGCCAGGCGGTGAAGGGCA
ATCAGCTGTTGCCCGTCTCACTGGTGAAAAGAAAAACCACCCTGGCGCCCAATACGCAAACCGCCTCTCC
CCGCGCGTTGGCCGATTCATTAATGCAGCTGGCACGACAGGTTTCCCGACTGGAAAGCGGGCAGTGAGCG
CAACGCAATTAATGTGAGTTAGCTCACTCATTAGGCACCCCAGGCTTTACACTTTATGCTTCCGGCTCGT
ATGTTGTGTGGAATTGTGAGCGGATAACAATTTCACACAGGAAACAGCTATGACCATGATTACGGATTCA
CTGGCCGTCGTTTTACAACGTCGTGACTGGGAAAACCCTGGCGTTACCCAACTTAATCGCCTTGCAGCAC
ATCCCCCTTTCGCCAGCTGGCGTAATAGCGAAGAGGCCCGCACCGATCGCCCTTCCCAACAGTTGCGCAG
CCTGAATGGCGAATGGCGCTTTGCCTGGTTTCCGGCACCAGAAGCGGTGCCGGAAAGCTGGCTGGAGTGC
GATCTTCCTGAGGCCGATACTGTCGTCGTCCCCTCAAACTGGCAGATGCACGGTTACGATGCGCCCATCT
ACACCAACGTAACCTATCCCATTACGGTCAATCCGCCGTTTGTTCCCACGGAGAATCCGACGGGTTGTTA
CTCGCTCACATTTAATGTTGATGAAAGCTGGCTACAGGAAGGCCAGACGCGAATTATTTTTGATGGCGTT
GGAATT
