>Addgene plasmid #46469 | pGEX PLCg1(C)-SH2 | depositor partial sequence | sequence record 65660 | Insert sequence
GGATCCGGGCGCGCCATGCCTGTTCCACAGACGAATGCCCATGAGAGCAAAGAGTGGTACCACGCAAGCC
TGACTAGAGCTCAGGCTGAACATATGCTGATGCGAGTGCCCCGGGATGGGGCCTTCCTAGTGCGGAAACG
CAATGAGCCTAACTCATATGCCATCTCTTTCCGGGCTGAGGGAAAGATCAAGCACTGCCGAGTACAGCAG
GAAGGCCAGACAGTGATGCTGGGGAACTCTGAGTTTGACAGCCTGGTTGACCTCATCAGCTACTATGAGA
AGCACCCCCTGTACCGCAAAATGAAGCTACGCTACCCCATCAACGAGGAGGCACTGGAGAAGATCGGGAC
ATTAATTAACGAATTC
