>Addgene plasmid #46469 | pGEX PLCg1(C)-SH2 | addgene partial sequence | sequence record 66735 | pGEX5
TGTTCCAGGGGCCCCTGGGATCCGGGCGCGCCATGCCTGTTCCACAGACGAATGCCCATGAGAGCAAAGA
GTGGTACCACGCAAGCCTGACTAGAGCTCAGGCTGAACATATGCTGATGCGAGTGCCCCGGGATGGGGCC
TTCCTAGTGCGGAAACGCAATGAGCCTAACTCATATGCCATCTCTTTCCGGGCTGAGGGAAAGATCAAGC
ACTGCCGAGTACAGCAGGAAGGCCAGACAGTGATGCTGGGGAACTCTGAGTTTGACAGCCTGGTTGACCT
CATCAGCTACTATGAGAAGCACCCCCTGTACCGCAAAATGAAGCTACGCTACCCCATCAACGAGGAGGCA
CTGGAGAAGATCGGGACATTAATTAACGAATTCTATGAGCGGCCGCATCGTGACTGACTGACGATCTGCC
TCGCGCGTTTCGGTGATGACGGTGAAAACCTCTGACACATGCAGCTCCCGGAGACGGTCACAGCTTGTCT
GTAAGCGGATGCCGGGAGCAGACAAGCCCGTCAGGGCGCGTCAGCGGGTGTTGGCGGGTGTCGGGGCGCA
GCCATGACCCAGTCACGTAGCGATAGCGGAGTGTATAATTCTTGAAGACGAAAGGGCCTCGTGATACGCC
TATTTTTATAGGTTAATGTCATGATAATAATGGTTTCTTAGACGTCAGGTGGCACTTTTCGGGGAAATGT
GCGCGGAACCCCTATTTGTTTATTTTTCTAAATACATTCAAATATGTATCCGCTCATGAGACAATAACCC
TGATAAATGCTTCAATAATATTGAAAAAGGAAGAGTATGAGTATTCAACATTTCCGTGTCGCCCTATCCT
TT
